Addgene plasmid #153122: Flag-FOXF1
Purpose: Expression of Flag tagged human FOXF1 in mammalian cells
Depositing lab: Stefan Koch. Depositing organization: Linkopings Universitet. Publication: A uniform expression library for the exploration of FOX transcription factor biology. Moparthi L, Koch S. Differentiation. 2020 Sep - Oct;115:30-36. doi: 10.1016/j.diff.2020.08.002. Epub 2020 Aug 20. PubMed 32858261.
Backbone
  Vector backbone: pCS2+ N-flag
  Backbone size w/o insert (bp): 4131
  Vector type: Mammalian Expression
Growth in bacteria
  Bacterial resistance: Ampicillin, 100 μg/mL
  Growth temperature: 37°C
  Growth strain: DH5alpha
  Copy number: High Copy
Gene/Insert
  Gene/Insert name: human FOXF1
  Species: H. sapiens (human)
  Insert size (bp): 1144
  Entrez Gene: FOXF1 (a.k.a. FKHL5, ACDMPV, FREAC1, MGC105125)
  Promoter: CMV IE94
  Tag / fusion protein: Flag (N terminal on backbone)
  Cloning method: Restriction Enzyme; 5′ cloning site EcoRI (not destroyed); 3′ cloning site XhoI (not destroyed)
  Sequencing primers: 5′ SP6; 3′ EBV-rev
Terms and licenses: Academic/Nonprofit Terms; Industry Terms: Not Available to Industry
How to cite: Flag-FOXF1 was a gift from Stefan Koch (Addgene plasmid # 153122 ; http://n2t.net/addgene:153122 ; RRID:Addgene_153122)
