[The description below was written by a language model from this plasmid's Addgene catalogue record and pLannotate feature annotations shown in this document.]
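Description:
Flag-FOXF1 is a mammalian expression plasmid built on the pCS2+ N-flag backbone, carrying the human FOXF1 coding sequence with an N-terminal Flag epitope supplied by the vector. The full sequenced record is 5,268 nt. It is propagated in E. coli as a high-copy plasmid through a ColE1/pUC-type origin and selected with ampicillin via the β-lactamase gene and its native promoter. An f1 bacteriophage origin is also present, along with remnants of lac-derived sequence (lac promoter and operator, CAP site, and lacI and lacZα fragments) that are carry-overs from the cloning vector lineage rather than functional parts of the expression unit.

The expression cassette is driven by the simian cytomegalovirus IE94 enhancer/promoter, a strong constitutive element for mammalian cells. On the circular map it sits immediately upstream of an SP6 promoter, the Flag tag, and the FOXF1 open reading frame, which was inserted between EcoRI and XhoI sites that both remain intact. An SV40 polyadenylation signal lies downstream of the insert for transcript processing. The SP6 promoter ahead of the coding sequence could in principle support in vitro synthesis of sense RNA, and T7 (partial) and T3 promoters lie downstream in the opposite orientation, as is typical of pCS2-type vectors.

FOXF1 is a forkhead box transcription factor, annotated as a probable activator of lung-specific genes. The plasmid belongs to a uniform expression library of FOX family members, and is intended for expression of the tagged protein in mammalian cells, where the Flag epitope allows detection or pull-down with a common antibody across the set.
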