Features (pLannotate 1.2.2; 16 found; start..end, strand, type, name):
     35..53      +  promoter       SP6 promoter: promoter for bacteriophage SP6 RNA polymerase
     94..110     +  CDS            FLAG (fragment): FLAG® epitope tag, followed by an enterokinase cleavage site
    139..1272    +  CDS            FOXF1: FOXF1_HUMAN - Also known as FKHL5, FREAC1. Experimental evidence at transcript level: Swiss-Prot protein existence level 2. Probable transcription activator for a number of lung- specific genes. From Homo sapiens (Human).
   1298..1315    -  promoter       T7 promoter (fragment): promoter for bacteriophage T7 RNA polymerase
   1320..1454    -  polyA_signal   SV40 poly(A) signal: SV40 polyadenylation signal
   1567..1585    -  promoter       T3 promoter: promoter for bacteriophage T3 RNA polymerase
   1630..1646    -  protein_bind   lac operator: The lac repressor binds to the lac operator to inhibit transcription in E. coli. This inhibition can be relieved by adding lactose or isopropyl-β-D-thiogalactopyranoside (IPTG). lac repressor encoded by lacI
   1654..1684    -  promoter       lac promoter: promoter for the E. coli lac operon
   1699..1720    -  protein_bind   CAP binding site: CAP binding activates transcription in the presence of cAMP. E. coli catabolite activator protein
   1733..1825    -  CDS            lacI (fragment): lac repressor; lacI; The lac repressor binds to the lac operator to inhibit transcription in E. coli. This inhibition can be relieved by adding lactose or isopropyl-β-D-thiogalactopyranoside (IPTG).
   2008..2596    -  rep_origin     ori: high-copy-number ColE1/pMB1/pBR322/pUC origin of replication
   2767..3627    -  CDS            AmpR: β-lactamase; bla; confers resistance to ampicillin, carbenicillin, and related antibiotics
   3628..3732    -  promoter       AmpR promoter: bla
   3785..4213    -  rep_origin     f1 ori (sequence partly withheld): f1 bacteriophage origin of replication; arrow indicates direction of (+) strand synthesis
   4218..4284    -  CDS            lacZα (fragment): LacZα fragment of β-galactosidase; lacZ fragment
   4291..5268    +  promoter       CMV IE94 promoter: enhancer/promoter region of simian cytomegalovirus major immediate early transcription unit IE94
>Addgene plasmid #153122 | Flag-FOXF1 | addgene full sequence | sequence record 299343 | Addgene NGS Result
CGCCATTCTGCCTGGGGACGTCGGAGCAAGCTTGATTTAGGTGACACTATAGAATACAAGCTACTTGTTC
TTTTTGCAGGATCAGCCACCATGGATTACAAGGACGACGACGATAAGGGATCCCATCGATTCGAATTCTC
TTCGGCGCCCGAGAAGCAGCAGCCACCGCACGGCGGCGGCGGCGGCGGCGGCGGGGGAGGCGGCGCGGCC
ATGGACCCCGCGTCGTCCGGCCCGTCCAAGGCCAAGAAGACCAACGCCGGCATCCGGCGCCCGGAGAAGC
CGCCCTATTCCTACATCGCGCTCATCGTCATGGCCATCCAGAGTTCACCCACCAAGCGCCTGACGCTGAG
CGAGATCTACCAGTTCCTGCAGAGCCGCTTCCCCTTCTTCCGGGGCTCCTACCAGGGCTGGAAGAACTCC
GTGCGCCACAACCTCTCGCTCAACGAGTGCTTCATCAAGCTACCCAAGGGCCTTGGGCGGCCCGGCAAGG
GCCACTACTGGACCATCGACCCGGCCAGCGAGTTCATGTTCGAGGAGGGCTCCTTTCGGCGGCGGCCGCG
CGGCTTCCGAAGGAAATGCCAGGCGCTCAAGCCCATGTACAGCATGATGAACGGGCTCGGCTTCAACCAC
CTCCCGGACACCTACGGCTTCCAGGGCTCGGCCGGCGGCCTCTCGTGCCCGCCCAACAGCCTGGCGCTGG
AGGGCGGCCTGGGCATGATGAACGGCCACTTGCCGGGCAACGTGGACGGCATGGCCCTGCCCAGCCACTC
GGTGCCCCACCTGCCTTCCAACGGCGGCCACTCGTACATGGGCGGCTGCGGCGGCGCGGCGGCCGGCGAG
TACCCGCACCACGACAGCTCGGTGCCCGCCTCCCCGCTGCTGCCCACCGGCGCCGGTGGGGTCATGGAGC
CGCACGCCGTCTACTCGGGCTCGGCGGCGGCCTGGCCGCCCTCGGCGTCCGCGGCGCTCAACAGCGGCGC
CTCTTATATCAAGCAGCAGCCCCTGTCCCCCTGTAACCCCGCGGCCAACCCCCTGTCCGGCAGCCTCTCC
ACGCACTCCCTGGAGCAGCCGTATCTGCACCAGAACAGCCACAACGCCCCAGCCGAGCTGCAAGGCATCC
CGCGGTATCACTCGCAGTCGCCCAGCATGTGTGACCGAAAGGAGTTTGTCTTCTCTTTCAACGCCATGGC
GTCCTCTTCCATGCACTCGGCCGGCGGGGGCTCCTACTACCACCAGCAGGTCACCTACCAAGACATCAAG
CCTTGCGTGATGTGAGGCTGCCCTCGAGCCTCTAGAACTATAGTGAGTCGTATTACGTAGATCCAGACAT
GATAAGATACATTGATGAGTTTGGACAAACCACAACTAGAATGCAGTGAAAAAAATGCTTTATTTGTGAA
ATTTGTGATGCTATTGCTTTATTTGTAACCATTATAAGCTGCAATAAACAAGTTAACAACAACAATTGCA
TTCATTTTATGTTTCAGGTTCAGGGGGAGGTGTGGGAGGTTTTTTAATTCGCGGCCGCGGCGCCAATGCA
TTGGGCCCGGTACCCAGCTTTTGTTCCCTTTAGTGAGGGTTAATTGCGCGCTTGGCGTAATCATGGTCAT
AGCTGTTTCCTGTGTGAAATTGTTATCCGCTCACAATTCCACACAACATACGAGCCGGGAGCATAAAGTG
TAAAGCCTGGGGTGCCTAATGAGTGAGCTAACTCACATTAATTGCGTTGCGCTCACTGCCCGCTTTCCAG
TCGGGAAACCTGTCGTGCCAGCTGCATTAATGAATCGGCCAACGCGCGGGGAGAGGCGGTTTGCGTATTG
GGCGCTCTTCCGCTTCCTCGCTCACTGACTCGCTGCGCTCGGTCGTTCGGCTGCGGCGAGCGGTATCAGC
TCACTCAAAGGCGGTAATACGGTTATCCACAGAATCAGGGGATAACGCAGGAAAGAACATGTGAGCAAAA
GGCCAGCAAAAGGCCAGGAACCGTAAAAAGGCCGCGTTGCTGGCGTTTTTCCATAGGCTCCGCCCCCCTG
ACGAGCATCACAAAAATCGACGCTCAAGTCAGAGGTGGCGAAACCCGACAGGACTATAAAGATACCAGGC
GTTTCCCCCTGGAAGCTCCCTCGTGCGCTCTCCTGTTCCGACCCTGCCGCTTACCGGATACCTGTCCGCC
TTTCTCCCTTCGGGAAGCGTGGCGCTTTCTCATAGCTCACGCTGTAGGTATCTCAGTTCGGTGTAGGTCG
TTCGCTCCAAGCTGGGCTGTGTGCACGAACCCCCCGTTCAGCCCGACCGCTGCGCCTTATCCGGTAACTA
TCGTCTTGAGTCCAACCCGGTAAGACACGACTTATCGCCACTGGCAGCAGCCACTGGTAACAGGATTAGC
AGAGCGAGGTATGTAGGCGGTGCTACAGAGTTCTTGAAGTGGTGGCCTAACTACGGCTACACTAGAAGAA
CAGTATTTGGTATCTGCGCTCTGCTGAAGCCAGTTACCTTCGGAAAAAGAGTTGGTAGCTCTTGATCCGG
CAAACAAACCACCGCTGGTAGCGGTGGTTTTTTTGTTTGCAAGCAGCAGATTACGCGCAGAAAAAAAGGA
TCTCAAGAAGATCCTTTGATCTTTTCTACGGGGTCTGACGCTCAGTGGAACGAAAACTCACGTTAAGGGA
TTTTGGTCATGAGATTATCAAAAAGGATCTTCACCTAGATCCTTTTAAATTAAAAATGAAGTTTTAAATC
AATCTAAAGTATATATGAGTAAACTTGGTCTGACAGTTACCAATGCTTAATCAGTGAGGCACCTATCTCA
GCGATCTGTCTATTTCGTTCATCCATAGTTGCCTGACTCCCCGTCGTGTAGATAACTACGATACGGGAGG
GCTTACCATCTGGCCCCAGTGCTGCAATGATACCGCGAGACCCACGCTCACCGGCTCCAGATTTATCAGC
AATAAACCAGCCAGCCGGAAGGGCCGAGCGCAGAAGTGGTCCTGCAACTTTATCCGCCTCCATCCAGTCT
ATTAATTGTTGCCGGGAAGCTAGAGTAAGTAGTTCGCCAGTTAATAGTTTGCGCAACGTTGTTGCCATTG
CTACAGGCATCGTGGTGTCACGCTCGTCGTTTGGTATGGCTTCATTCAGCTCCGGTTCCCAACGATCAAG
GCGAGTTACATGATCCCCCATGTTGTGCAAAAAAGCGGTTAGCTCCTTCGGTCCTCCGATCGTTGTCAGA
AGTAAGTTGGCCGCAGTGTTATCACTCATGGTTATGGCAGCACTGCATAATTCTCTTACTGTCATGCCAT
CCGTAAGATGCTTTTCTGTGACTGGTGAGTACTCAACCAAGTCATTCTGAGAATAGTGTATGCGGCGACC
GAGTTGCTCTTGCCCGGCGTCAATACGGGATAATACCGCGCCACATAGCAGAACTTTAAAAGTGCTCATC
ATTGGAAAACGTTCTTCGGGGCGAAAACTCTCAAGGATCTTACCGCTGTTGAGATCCAGTTCGATGTAAC
CCACTCGTGCACCCAACTGATCTTCAGCATCTTTTACTTTCACCAGCGTTTCTGGGTGAGCAAAAACAGG
AAGGCAAAATGCCGCAAAAAAGGGAATAAGGGCGACACGGAAATGTTGAATACTCATACTCTTCCTTTTT
CAATATTATTGAAGCATTTATCAGGGTTATTGTCTCATGAGCGGATACATATTTGAATGTATTTAGAAAA
ATAAACAAATAGGGGTTCCGCGCACATTTCCCCGAAAAGTGCCACCTAAATTGTAAGCGTTAATATTTTG
TTAAAATTCGCGTTAAATTTTTGTTAAATCAGCTCATTTTTTAACCAATAGGCCGAAATCGGCAAAATCC
CTTATAAATCAAAAGAATAGACCGAGATAGGGT
[37 nt withheld, positions 3884-3920]
AAAGAACGTGGACTCCAACGTCAAAGG
[49 nt withheld, positions 3948-3996]
T
[91 nt withheld, positions 3998-4088]
G
[124 nt withheld, positions 4090-4213]
CCCATTCGCCATTCAGGCTGCGCAACTGTTGGGAAGGGCGATCGGTGCGGGCCTCTTCGCTATTACGCCA
GTCGACCGCCAATTCAATATGGCGTATATGGACTCATGCCAATTCAATATGGTGGATCTGGACCTGTGCC
AATTCAATATGGCGTATATGGACTCGTGCCAATTCAATATGGTGGATCTGGACCCCAGCCAATTCAATAT
GGCGGACTTGGCACCATGCCAATTCAATATGGCGGACCTGGCACTGTGCCAACTGGGGAGGGGTCTACTT
GGCACGGTGCCAAGTTTGAGGAGGGGTCTTGGCCCTGTGCCAAGTCCGCCATATTGAATTGGCATGGTGC
CAATAATGGCGGCCATATTGGCTATATGCCAGGATCAATATATAGGCAATATCCAATATGGCCCTATGCC
AATATGGCTATTGGCCAGGTTCAATACTATGTATTGGCCCTATGCCATATAGTATTCCATATATGGGTTT
TCCTATTGACGTAGATAGCCCCTCCCAATGGGCGGTCCCATATACCATATATGGGGCTTCCTAATACCGC
CCATAGCCACTCCCCCATTGACGTCAATGGTCTCTATATATGGTCTTTCCTATTGACGTCATATGGGCGG
TCCTATTGACGTATATGGCGCCTCCCCCATTGACGTCAATTACGGTAAATGGCCCGCCTGGCTCAATGCC
CATTGACGTCAATAGGACCACCCACCATTGACGTCAATGGGATGGCTCATTGCCCATTCATATCCGTTCT
CACGCCCCCTATTGACGTCAATGACGGTAAATGGCCCACTTGGCAGTACATCAATATCTATTAATAGTAA
CTTGGCAAGTACATTACTATTGGAAGTACGCCAGGGTACATTGGCAGTACTCCCATTGACGTCAATGGCG
GTAAATGGCCCGCGATGGCTGCCAAGTACATCCCCATTGACGTCAATGGGGAGGGGCAATGACGCAAATG
GGCGTTCCATTGACGTAAATGGGCGGTAGGCGTGCCTAATGGGAGGTCTATATAAGCAATGCTCGTTTAG
GGAAC
