>Addgene plasmid #153122 | Flag-FOXF1 | depositor partial sequence | sequence record 296304 | hFOXF1 gene sequence
ATGTCTTCGGCGCCCGAGAAGCAGCAGCCACCGCACGGCGGCGGCGGCGGCGGCGGCGGGGGAGGCGGCG
CGGCCATGGACCCCGCGTCGTCCGGCCCGTCCAAGGCCAAGAAGACCAACGCCGGCATCCGGCGCCCGGA
GAAGCCGCCCTATTCCTACATCGCGCTCATCGTCATGGCCATCCAGAGTTCACCCACCAAGCGCCTGACG
CTGAGCGAGATCTACCAGTTCCTGCAGAGCCGCTTCCCCTTCTTCCGGGGCTCCTACCAGGGCTGGAAGA
ACTCCGTGCGCCACAACCTCTCGCTCAACGAGTGCTTCATCAAGCTACCCAAGGGCCTTGGGCGGCCCGG
CAAGGGCCACTACTGGACCATCGACCCGGCCAGCGAGTTCATGTTCGAGGAGGGCTCCTTTCGGCGGCGG
CCGCGCGGCTTCCGAAGGAAATGCCAGGCGCTCAAGCCCATGTACAGCATGATGAACGGGCTCGGCTTCA
ACCACCTCCCGGACACCTACGGCTTCCAGGGCTCGGCCGGCGGCCTCTCGTGCCCGCCCAACAGCCTGGC
GCTGGAGGGCGGCCTGGGCATGATGAACGGCCACTTGCCGGGCAACGTGGACGGCATGGCCCTGCCCAGC
CACTCGGTGCCCCACCTGCCTTCCAACGGCGGCCACTCGTACATGGGCGGCTGCGGCGGCGCGGCGGCCG
GCGAGTACCCGCACCACGACAGCTCGGTGCCCGCCTCCCCGCTGCTGCCCACCGGCGCCGGTGGGGTCAT
GGAGCCGCACGCCGTCTACTCGGGCTCGGCGGCGGCCTGGCCGCCCTCGGCGTCCGCGGCGCTCAACAGC
GGCGCCTCTTATATCAAGCAGCAGCCCCTGTCCCCCTGTAACCCCGCGGCCAACCCCCTGTCCGGCAGCC
TCTCCACGCACTCCCTGGAGCAGCCGTATCTGCACCAGAACAGCCACAACGCCCCAGCCGAGCTGCAAGG
CATCCCGCGGTATCACTCGCAGTCGCCCAGCATGTGTGACCGAAAGGAGTTTGTCTTCTCTTTCAACGCC
ATGGCGTCCTCTTCCATGCACTCGGCCGGCGGGGGCTCCTACTACCACCAGCAGGTCACCTACCAAGACA
TCAAGCCTTGCGTGATGTGA
